>Addgene plasmid #99908 | PB-CMV-NLS-dCas9-NLS | addgene full sequence | sequence record 203318 | Addgene NGS Result
CGCATGCATTCTTGAAATATTGCTCTCTCTTTCTAAATAGCGCGAATCCGTCGCTGTGCATTTAGGACAT
CTCAGTCGCCGCTTGGAGCTCCCGTGAGGCGTGCTTGTCAATGCGGTAAGTGTCACTGATTTTGAACTAT
AACGACCGCGTGAGTCAAAATGACGCATGATTATCTTTTACGTGACTTTTAAGATTTAACTCATACGATA
ATTATATTGTTATTTCATGTTCTACTTACGTGATAACTTATTATATATATATTTTCTTGTTATAGATATC
GTTGACATTGATTATTGACTAGTTATTAATAGTAATCAATTACGGGGTCATTAGTTCATAGCCCATATAT
GGAGTTCCGCGTTACATAACTTACGGTAAATGGCCCGCCTGGCTGACCGCCCAACGACCCCCGCCCATTG
ACGTCAATAATGACGTATGTTCCCATAGTAACGCCAATAGGGACTTTCCATTGACGTCAATGGGTGGAGT
ATTTACGGTAAACTGCCCACTTGGCAGTACATCAAGTGTATCATATGCCAAGTACGCCCCCTATTGACGT
CAATGACGGTAAATGGCCCGCCTGGCATTATGCCCAGTACATGACCTTATGGGACTTTCCTACTTGGCAG
TACATCTACGTATTAGTCATCGCTATTACCATGGTGATGCGGTTTTGGCAGTACATCAATGGGCGTGGAT
AGCGGTTTGACTCACGGGGATTTCCAAGTCTCCACCCCATTGACGTCAATGGGAGTTTGTTTTGGCACCA
AAATCAACGGGACTTTCCAAAATGTCGTAACAACTCCGCCCCATTGACGCAAATGGGCGGTAGGCGTGTA
CGGTGGGAGGTCTATATAAGCAGAGCTCTCTGGCTAACTAGAGAACCCACTGCTTACTGGCTTATCGAAA
TTAATACGACTCACTATAGGGAGACCCAAGCTGGAATTCCATCCACGCTGTTTTGACCTCCATAGAAGAC
ACCGGGACCGATCCAGCCTCCGCGGCCCCGAATTGCACTGGGCAGGTAAGTATCAAGGTTACAAGACAGG
TTTAAGGAGACCAATAGAAACTGGGCTTGTCGAGACAGAGAAGACTCTTGCGTTTCTGATAGGCACCTAT
TGGTCTTACTGACATCCACTTTGCCTTTCTCTCCACAGGTGTCCACTCCCAGTTCGCTAGCTTGGCCGCC
ACCATGGCTAGCCCCAAAAAGAAGAGGAAAGTGGACAAGAAGTATTCTATCGGACTGGCCATCGGGACTA
ATAGCGTCGGGTGGGCCGTGATCACTGACGAGTACAAGGTGCCCTCTAAGAAGTTCAAGGTGCTCGGGAA
CACCGACCGGCATTCCATCAAGAAAAATCTGATCGGAGCTCTCCTCTTTGATTCAGGGGAGACCGCTGAA
GCAACCCGCCTCAAGCGGACTGCTAGACGGCGGTACACCAGGAGGAAGAACCGGATTTGTTACCTTCAAG
AGATATTCTCCAACGAAATGGCAAAGGTCGACGACAGCTTCTTCCATAGGCTGGAAGAATCATTCCTCGT
GGAAGAGGATAAGAAGCATGAACGGCATCCCATCTTCGGTAATATCGTCGACGAGGTGGCCTATCACGAG
AAATACCCAACCATCTACCATCTTCGCAAAAAGCTGGTGGACTCAACCGACAAGGCAGACCTCCGGCTTA
TCTACCTGGCCCTGGCCCACATGATCAAGTTCAGAGGCCACTTCCTGATCGAGGGCGACCTCAATCCTGA
CAATAGCGATGTGGATAAACTGTTCATCCAGCTGGTGCAGACTTACAACCAGCTCTTTGAAGAGAACCCC
ATCAATGCAAGCGGAGTCGATGCCAAGGCCATTCTGTCAGCCCGGCTGTCAAAGAGCCGCAGACTTGAGA
ATCTTATCGCTCAGCTGCCGGGTGAAAAGAAAAATGGACTGTTCGGGAACCTGATTGCTCTTTCACTTGG
GCTGACTCCCAATTTCAAGTCTAATTTCGACCTGGCAGAGGATGCCAAGCTGCAACTGTCCAAGGACACC
TATGATGACGATCTCGACAACCTCCTGGCCCAGATCGGTGACCAATACGCCGACCTTTTCCTTGCTGCTA
AGAATCTTTCTGACGCCATCCTGCTGTCTGACATTCTCCGCGTGAACACTGAAATCACCAAGGCCCCTCT
TTCAGCTTCAATGATTAAGCGGTATGATGAGCACCACCAGGACCTGACCCTGCTTAAGGCACTCGTCCGG
CAGCAGCTTCCGGAGAAGTACAAGGAAATCTTCTTTGACCAGTCAAAGAATGGATACGCCGGCTACATCG
ACGGAGGTGCCTCCCAAGAGGAATTTTATAAGTTTATCAAACCTATCCTTGAGAAGATGGACGGCACCGA
AGAGCTCCTCGTGAAACTGAATCGGGAGGATCTGCTGCGGAAGCAGCGCACTTTCGACAATGGGAGCATT
CCCCACCAGATCCATCTTGGGGAGCTTCACGCCATCCTTCGGCGCCAAGAGGACTTCTACCCCTTTCTTA
AGGACAACAGGGAGAAGATTGAGAAAATTCTCACTTTCCGCATCCCCTACTACGTGGGACCCCTCGCCAG
AGGAAATAGCCGGTTTGCTTGGATGACCAGAAAGTCAGAAGAAACTATCACTCCCTGGAACTTCGAAGAG
GTGGTGGACAAGGGAGCCAGCGCTCAGTCATTCATCGAACGGATGACTAACTTCGATAAGAACCTCCCCA
ATGAGAAGGTCCTGCCGAAACATTCCCTGCTCTACGAGTACTTTACCGTGTACAACGAGCTGACCAAGGT
GAAATATGTCACCGAAGGGATGAGGAAGCCCGCATTCCTGTCAGGCGAACAAAAGAAGGCAATTGTGGAC
CTTCTGTTCAAGACCAATAGAAAGGTGACCGTGAAGCAGCTGAAGGAGGACTATTTCAAGAAAATTGAAT
GCTTCGACTCTGTGGAGATTAGCGGGGTCGAAGATCGGTTCAACGCAAGCCTGGGTACCTACCATGATCT
GCTTAAGATCATCAAGGACAAGGATTTTCTGGACAATGAGGAGAACGAGGACATCCTTGAGGACATTGTC
CTGACTCTCACTCTGTTCGAGGACCGGGAAATGATCGAGGAGAGGCTTAAGACCTACGCCCATCTGTTCG
ACGATAAAGTGATGAAGCAACTTAAACGGAGAAGATATACCGGATGGGGACGCCTTAGCCGCAAACTCAT
CAACGGAATCCGGGACAAACAGAGCGGAAAGACCATTCTTGATTTCCTTAAGAGCGACGGATTCGCTAAT
CGCAACTTCATGCAACTTATCCATGATGATTCCCTGACCTTTAAGGAGGACATCCAGAAGGCCCAAGTGT
CTGGACAAGGTGACTCACTGCACGAGCATATCGCAAATCTGGCTGGTTCACCCGCTATTAAGAAGGGTAT
TCTCCAGACCGTGAAAGTCGTGGACGAGCTGGTCAAGGTGATGGGTCGCCATAAACCAGAGAACATTGTC
ATCGAGATGGCCAGGGAAAACCAGACTACCCAGAAGGGACAGAAGAACAGCAGGGAGCGGATGAAAAGAA
TTGAGGAAGGGATTAAGGAGCTCGGGTCACAGATCCTTAAAGAGCACCCGGTGGAAAACACCCAGCTTCA
GAATGAGAAGCTCTATCTGTACTACCTTCAAAATGGACGCGATATGTATGTGGACCAAGAGCTTGATATC
AACAGGCTCTCAGACTACGACGTGGACGCCATCGTCCCTCAGAGCTTCCTCAAAGACGACTCAATTGACA
ATAAGGTGCTGACTCGCTCAGACAAGAACCGGGGAAAGTCAGATAACGTGCCCTCAGAGGAAGTCGTGAA
AAAGATGAAGAACTATTGGCGCCAGCTTCTGAACGCAAAGCTGATCACTCAGCGGAAGTTCGACAATCTC
ACTAAGGCTGAGAGGGGCGGACTGAGCGAACTGGACAAAGCAGGATTCATTAAACGGCAACTTGTGGAGA
CTCGGCAGATTACTAAACATGTCGCCCAAATCCTTGACTCACGCATGAATACCAAGTACGACGAAAACGA
CAAACTTATCCGCGAGGTGAAGGTGATTACCCTGAAGTCCAAGCTGGTCAGCGATTTCAGAAAGGACTTT
CAATTCTACAAAGTGCGGGAGATCAATAACTATCATCATGCTCATGACGCATATCTGAATGCCGTGGTGG
GAACCGCCCTGATCAAGAAGTACCCAAAGCTGGAAAGCGAGTTCGTGTACGGAGACTACAAGGTCTACGA
CGTGCGCAAGATGATTGCCAAATCTGAGCAGGAGATCGGAAAGGCCACCGCAAAGTACTTCTTCTACAGC
AACATCATGAATTTCTTCAAGACCGAAATCACCCTTGCAAACGGTGAGATCCGGAAGAGGCCGCTCATCG
AGACTAATGGGGAGACTGGCGAAATCGTGTGGGACAAGGGCAGAGATTTCGCTACCGTGCGCAAAGTGCT
TTCTATGCCTCAAGTGAACATCGTGAAGAAAACCGAGGTGCAAACCGGAGGCTTTTCTAAGGAATCAATC
CTCCCCAAGCGCAACTCCGACAAGCTCATTGCAAGGAAGAAGGATTGGGACCCTAAGAAGTACGGCGGAT
TCGATTCACCAACTGTGGCTTATTCTGTCCTGGTCGTGGCTAAGGTGGAAAAAGGAAAGTCTAAGAAGCT
CAAGAGCGTGAAGGAACTGCTGGGTATCACCATTATGGAGCGCAGCTCCTTCGAGAAGAACCCAATTGAC
TTTCTCGAAGCCAAAGGTTACAAGGAAGTCAAGAAGGACCTTATCATCAAGCTCCCAAAGTATAGCCTGT
TCGAACTGGAGAATGGGCGGAAGCGGATGCTCGCCTCCGCTGGCGAACTTCAGAAGGGTAATGAGCTGGC
TCTCCCCTCCAAGTACGTGAATTTCCTCTACCTTGCAAGCCATTACGAGAAGCTGAAGGGGAGCCCCGAG
GACAACGAGCAAAAGCAACTGTTTGTGGAGCAGCATAAGCATTATCTGGACGAGATCATTGAGCAGATTT
CCGAGTTTTCTAAACGCGTCATTCTCGCTGATGCCAACCTCGATAAAGTCCTTAGCGCATACAATAAGCA
CAGAGACAAACCAATTCGGGAGCAGGCTGAGAATATCATCCACCTGTTCACCCTCACCAATCTTGGTGCC
CCTGCCGCATTCAAGTACTTCGACACCACCATCGACCGGAAACGCTATACCTCCACCAAAGAAGTGCTGG
ACGCCACCCTCATCCACCAGAGCATCACCGGACTTTACGAAACTCGGATTGACCTCTCACAGCTCGGAGG
GGATGAGGGAGCTCCCAAGAAAAAGCGCAAGGTAGGTAGTTCCGTGAGCTAAAGCTCAACGCGTATCGTC
GACAGGCGCGCCGACTAAATCGATGGATCCCGGGCTGACTACAAAGACCATGACGGTGATTATAAAGATC
ATGACATCGACTACAAGGATGACGATGACAAGTAGTCTAGCCTCGACTGTGCCTTCTAGTTGCCAGCCAT
CTGTTGTTTGCCCCTCCCCCGTGCCTTCCTTGACCCTGGAAGGTGCCACTCCCACTGTCCTTTCCTAATA
AAATGAGGAAATTGCATCGCATTGTCTGAGTAGGTGTCATTCTATTCTGGGGGGTGGGGTGGGGCAGGAC
AGCAAGGGGGAGGATTGGGAAGACAATAGCAGGCATGCTGGGGATGCGGTGGGCTCTATGGCTTCTGAGG
CGGACTAGAGCGATCCCTAGGCTAGGCTTTTGCAAAAAGCTTTGCAAAGATGGATAAAGTTTTAAACAGA
GAGGAATCTTTGCAGCTAATGGACCTTCTAGGTCTTGAAAGGAGTGGGAATTGGCTCCGGTGCCCGTCAG
TGGGCAGAGCGCACATCGCCCACAGTCCCCGAGAAGTTGGGGGGAGGGGTCGGCAATTGAACCGGTGCCT
AGAGAAGGTGGCGCGGGGTAAACTGGGAAAGTGATGTCGTGTACTGGCTCCGCCTTTTTCCCGAGGGTGG
GGGAGAACCGTATATAAGTGCAGTAGTCGCCGTGAACGTTCTTTTTCGCAACGGGTTTGCCGCCAGAACA
CAGGTAAGTGCCGTGTGTGGTTCCCGCGGGCCTGGCCTCTTTACGGGTTATGGCCCTTGCGTGCCTTGAA
TTACTTCCACCTGGCTGCAGTACGTGATTCTTGATCCCGAGCTTCGGGTTGGAAGTGGGTGGGAGAGTCC
GAGGCCTTGCGGTTAAGGAGCCCCTTCGCCTCGTGCTTGAGTTGAGGCCTGGCCTGGGCGCTGGGGCCGC
CGCGTGCGAATCTGGTGGCACCTTCGCGCCTGTCTCGCTGCTTTCGATAAGTCTCTAGCCATTTAAAATT
TTTGATGACCTGCTGCGACGCTTTTTTTCTGGCAAGATAGTCTTGTAAATGCGGGCCAAGATCTGCACAC
TGGTATTTCGGTTTTTGGGGCCGCGGGCGGCGACGGGGCCCGTGCGTCCCAGCGCACATGTTCGGCGAGG
CGGGGCCTGCGAGCGCGGCCACCGAGAATCGGACGGGGGTAGTCTCAAGCTGGCCGGCCTGCTCTGGTGC
CTGGCCTCGCGCCGCCGTGTATCGCCCCGCCCTGGGCGGCAAGGCTGGCCCGGTCGGCACCAGTTGCGTG
AGCGGAAAGATGGCCGCTTCCCGGCCCTGCTGCAGGGAGCTCAAAATGGAGGACGCGGCGCTCGGGAGAG
CGGGCGGGTGAGTCACCCACACAAAGGAAAAGGGCCTTTCCGTCCTCAGCCGTCGCTTCATGTGACTCCA
CGGAGTACCGGGCGCCGTCCAGGCACCTCGATTAGTTCTCGACCTTTTGGAGTACGTCGTCTTTAGGTTG
GGGGGAGGGGTTTTATGCGATGGAGTTTCCCCACACTGAGTGGGTGGAGACTGAAGTTAGGCCAGCTTGG
CACTTGATGTAATTCTCCTTGGAATTTGCCCTTTTTGAGTTTGGATCTTGGTTCATTCTCAAGCCTCAGA
CAGTGGTTCAAAGTTTTTTTCTTCCATTTCAGGTGTCGTGAGTCTAGAATGAAAAAGCCTGAACTCACCG
CGACGTCTGTCGAGAAGTTTCTGATCGAAAAGTTCGACAGCGTATCCGACCTGATGCAGCTCTCGGAGGG
CGAAGAATCTCGTGCTTTCAGCTTCGATGTAGGAGGGCGTGGATATGTCCTGCGGGTAAATAGCTGCGCC
GATGGTTTCTACAAAGATCGTTATGTTTATCGGCACTTTGCATCGGCCGCGCTCCCGATTCCGGAAGTGC
TTGACATTGGGGAGTTCACGGAGAGCCTGACCTATTGCATCTCCCGCCGTGCACAGGGTGTCACGTTGCA
AGACCTGCCTGAAACCGAACTGCCCGCTGTTCTGCAGCCGGTCGCGGAGGCCATGGATGCGATCGCTGCG
GCCGATCTTAGCCAGACGAGCGGGTTCGGCCCATTCGGACCGCAAGGAATCGGTCAATACACTACATGGC
GTGATTTCATATGCGCGATTGCTGATCCCCATGTGTATCACTGGCAAACTGTGATGGACGACACCGTCAG
TGCGTCCGTCGCGCAGGCTCTCGATGAGCTGATGCTTTGGGCCGAGGACTGCCCCGAAGTCCGGCACCTC
GTGCACGCGGATTTCGGCTCCAACAATGTCCTGACGGACAATGGCCGCATAACAGCGGTCATTGACTGGA
GCGAGGCGATGTTCGGGGATTCCCAATACGAGGTCGCCAACATCTTCTTCTGGAGGCCGTGGTTGGCTTG
TATGGAGCAGCAGACGCGCTACTTCGAGCGGAGGCATCCGGAGCTTGCAGGATCGCCGCGGCTCCGGGCG
TATATGCTCCGCATTGGTCTTGACCAACTCTATCAGAGCTTGGTTGACGGCAATTTCGATGATGCAGCTT
GGGCGCAGGGTCGATGCGACGCAATCGTCCGATCCGGAGCCGGGACTGTCGGGCGTACACAAATCGCCCG
CAGAAGCGCGGCCGTCTGGACCGATGGCTGTGTAGAAGTACTCGCCGATAGTGGAAACCGACGCCCCAGC
ACTCGTCCGAGGGCAAAGGAACTCGAGGCTAGAGGCAGCGGCGCCACAAACTTCTCTCTGCTAAAGCAAG
CAGGAGATGTTGAAGAAAACCCCGGGCCTGCTAGACTGGACAAGAGCAAAGTCATAAACGGCGCTCTGGA
ATTACTCAATGGAGTCGGTATCGAAGGCCTGACGACAAGGAAACTCGCTCAAAAGCTGGGAGTTGAGCAG
CCTACCCTGTACTGGCACGTGAAGAACAAGCGGGCCCTGCTCGATGCCCTGCCAATCGAGATGCTGGACA
GGCATCATACCCACTTCTGCCCCCTGGAAGGCGAGTCATGGCAAGACTTTCTGCGGAACAACGCCAAGTC
ATTCCGCTGTGCTCTCCTCTCACATCGCGACGGGGCTAAAGTGCATCTCGGCACCCGCCCAACAGAGAAA
CAGTACGAAACCCTGGAAAATCAGCTCGCGTTCCTGTGTCAGCAAGGCTTCTCCCTGGAGAACGCACTGT
ACGCTCTGTCCGCCGTGGGCCACTTTACACTGGGCTGCGTATTGGAGGAACAGGAGCATCAAGTAGCAAA
AGAGGAAAGAGAGACACCTACCACCGATTCTATGCCCCCACTTCTGAGACAAGCAATTGAGCTGTTCGAC
CGGCAGGGAGCCGAACCTGCCTTCCTTTTCGGCCTGGAACTAATCATATGTGGCCTGGAGAAACAGCTAA
AGTGCGAAAGCGGCGGGCCGGCCGACGCCCTTGACGATTTTGACTTAGACATGCTCCCAGCCGATGCCCT
TGACGACTTTGACCTTGATATGCTGCCTGCTGACGCTCTTGACGATTTTGACCTTGACATGCTGGGATCG
GGAGAGTAAGCGGCCGCGACTCTAGTCATAATCAGCCATACCACATTTGTAGAGGTTTTACTTGCTTTAA
AAAACCTCCCACACCTCCCCCTGAACCTGAAACATAAAATGAATGCAATTGTTGTTGTAACTTGTTTATT
GCAGCTTATAATGGTTACAAATAAAGCAATAGCATCACAAATTTCACAAATAAAGCATTTTTTTCACTGC
ATTCTAGTTGTGGTTTGTCCAAACTCATCAATGTATCTTAGGTACAAGTAGGCGGCCGGCCGCGTCGAGA
TAACTTCGTATAATGTATGCTATACGAAGTTATGTTTTGTTACTTTATAGAAGAAATTTTGAGTTTTTGT
TTTTTTTTAATAAATAAATAAACATAAATAAATTGTTTGTTGAATTTATTATTAGTATGTAAGTGTAAAT
ATAATAAAACTTAATATCTATTCAAATTAATAAATAAACCTCGATATACAGACCGATAAAACACATGCGT
CAATTTTACGCATGATTATCTTTAACGTACGTCACAATATGATTATCTTTCTAGGGTTAAAGAGCTCCAG
CTTTTGTTCCCTTTAGTGAGGGTTAATTTCGAGCTTGGCGTAATCATGGTCATAGCTGTTTCCTGTGTGA
AATTGTTATCCGCTCACAATTCCACACAACATACGAGCCGGAAGCATAAAGTGTAAAGCCTGGGGTGCCT
AATGAGTGAGCTAACTCACATTAATTGCGTTGCGCTCACTGCCCGCTTTCCAGTCGGGAAACCTGTCGTG
CCAGCTGCATTAATGAATCGGCCAACGCGCGGGGAGAGGCGGTTTGCGTATTGGGCGCTCTTCCGCTTCC
TCGCTCACTGACTCGCTGCGCTCGGTCGTTCGGCTGCGGCGAGCGGTATCAGCTCACTCAAAGGCGGTAA
TACGGTTATCCACAGAATCAGGGGATAACGCAGGAAAGAACATGTGAGCAAAAGGCCAGCAAAAGGCCAG
GAACCGTAAAAAGGCCGCGTTGCTGGCGTTTTTCCATAGGCTCCGCCCCCCTGACGAGCATCACAAAAAT
CGACGCTCAAGTCAGAGGTGGCGAAACCCGACAGGACTATAAAGATACCAGGCGTTTCCCCCTGGAAGCT
CCCTCGTGCGCTCTCCTGTTCCGACCCTGCCGCTTACCGGATACCTGTCCGCCTTTCTCCCTTCGGGAAG
CGTGGCGCTTTCTCATAGCTCACGCTGTAGGTATCTCAGTTCGGTGTAGGTCGTTCGCTCCAAGCTGGGC
TGTGTGCACGAACCCCCCGTTCAGCCCGACCGCTGCGCCTTATCCGGTAACTATCGTCTTGAGTCCAACC
CGGTAAGACACGACTTATCGCCACTGGCAGCAGCCACTGGTAACAGGATTAGCAGAGCGAGGTATGTAGG
CGGTGCTACAGAGTTCTTGAAGTGGTGGCCTAACTACGGCTACACTAGAAGAACAGTATTTGGTATCTGC
GCTCTGCTGAAGCCAGTTACCTTCGGAAAAAGAGTTGGTAGCTCTTGATCCGGCAAACAAACCACCGCTG
GTAGCGGTGGTTTTTTTGTTTGCAAGCAGCAGATTACGCGCAGAAAAAAAGGATCTCAAGAAGATCCTTT
GATCTTTTCTACGGGGTCTGACGCTCAGTGGAACGAAAACTCACGTTAAGGGATTTTGGTCATGAGATTA
TCAAAAAGGATCTTCACCTAGATCCTTTTAAATTAAAAATGAAGTTTTAAATCAATCTAAAGTATATATG
AGTAAACTTGGTCTGACAGTTACCAATGCTTAATCAGTGAGGCACCTATCTCAGCGATCTGTCTATTTCG
TTCATCCATAGTTGCCTGACTCCCCGTCGTGTAGATAACTACGATACGGGAGGGCTTACCATCTGGCCCC
AGTGCTGCAATGATACCGCGAGACCCACGCTCACCGGCTCCAGATTTATCAGCAATAAACCAGCCAGCCG
GAAGGGCCGAGCGCAGAAGTGGTCCTGCAACTTTATCCGCCTCCATCCAGTCTATTAATTGTTGCCGGGA
AGCTAGAGTAAGTAGTTCGCCAGTTAATAGTTTGCGCAACGTTGTTGCCATTGCTACAGGCATCGTGGTG
TCACGCTCGTCGTTTGGTATGGCTTCATTCAGCTCCGGTTCCCAACGATCAAGGCGAGTTACATGATCCC
CCATGTTGTGCAAAAAAGCGGTTAGCTCCTTCGGTCCTCCGATCGTTGTCAGAAGTAAGTTGGCCGCAGT
GTTATCACTCATGGTTATGGCAGCACTGCATAATTCTCTTACTGTCATGCCATCCGTAAGATGCTTTTCT
GTGACTGGTGAGTACTCAACCAAGTCATTCTGAGAATAGTGTATGCGGCGACCGAGTTGCTCTTGCCCGG
CGTCAATACGGGATAATACCGCGCCACATAGCAGAACTTTAAAAGTGCTCATCATTGGAAAACGTTCTTC
GGGGCGAAAACTCTCAAGGATCTTACCGCTGTTGAGATCCAGTTCGATGTAACCCACTCGTGCACCCAAC
TGATCTTCAGCATCTTTTACTTTCACCAGCGTTTCTGGGTGAGCAAAAACAGGAAGGCAAAATGCCGCAA
AAAAGGGAATAAGGGCGACACGGAAATGTTGAATACTCATACTCTTCCTTTTTCAATATTATTGAAGCAT
TTATCAGGGTTATTGTCTCATGAGCGGATACATATTTGAATGTATTTAGAAAAATAAACAAATAGGGGTT
CCGCGCACATTTCCCCGAAAAGTGCCACCTAAATTGTAAGCGTTAATATTTTGTTAAAATTCGCGTTAAA
TTTTTGTTAAATCAGCTCATTTTTTAACCAATAGGCCGAAATCGGCAAAATCCCTTATAAATCAAAAGAA
TAGACCGAGATAGGGT
[37 nt withheld, positions 11777-11813]
AAAGAACGTGGACTCCAACGTCAAAGG
[49 nt withheld, positions 11841-11889]
T
[91 nt withheld, positions 11891-11981]
G
[124 nt withheld, positions 11983-12106]
CCCATTCGCCATTCAGGCTGCGCAACTGTTGGGAAGGGCGATCGGTGCGGGCCTCTTCGCTATTACGCCA
GCTGGCGAAAGGGGGATGTGCTGCAAGGCGATTAAGTTGGGTAACGCCAGGGTTTTCCCAGTCACGACGT
TGTAAAACGACGGCCAGTGAATTGTAATACGACTCACTATAGGGCGAATTGGGTACCTTAACCCTAGAAA
GATAGTCTGCGTAAAATTGA
Features (pLannotate 1.2.2; 28 found; start..end, strand, type, name):
    284..663     +  enhancer       CMV enhancer: human cytomegalovirus immediate early enhancer
    664..867     +  promoter       CMV promoter: human cytomegalovirus (CMV) immediate early promoter
    863..896     +  LTR            5' LTR (truncated) (fragment): truncated 5' long terminal repeat (LTR) from HIV-1
    912..930     +  promoter       T7 promoter: promoter for bacteriophage T7 RNA polymerase
    950..1012    +  CDS            UL126 (fragment): UL126_HCMVA - Protein predicted: Swiss-Prot protein existence level 4. From Human cytomegalovirus (strain AD169) (HHV-5) (Human herpesvirus 5).
   1026..1158    +  intron         chimeric intron: chimera between introns from human β-globin and immunoglobulin heavy chain genes
   1224..5324    +  CDS            cas9: CAS9_STRP1 - Also known as csn1 From Streptococcus pyogenes serotype M1.
   5427..5492    +  CDS            3xFLAG: three tandem FLAG® epitope tags, followed by an enterokinase cleavage site
   5507..5731    +  polyA_signal   bGH poly(A) signal: bovine growth hormone polyadenylation signal
   5762..5781    +  promoter       SRα promoter (fragment): hybrid promoter consisting of the SV40 early promoter plus part of the long terminal repeat of human T-lymphotrophic virus 1
   5790..5856    +  CDS            small t antigen (fragment): SV40 (simian virus 40) small t antigen
   5863..7041    +  promoter       EF-1α promoter: strong constitutive promoter for human elongation factor EF-1α
   7049..8071    +  CDS            HygR: hygromycin B phosphotransferase confers resistance to hygromycin
   8151..8883    +  CDS            rtTA-Advanced (fragment): improved tetracycline-controlled transactivator In the Tet-On® system, rtTA-Advanced binds to the Tet-responsive element and stimulates transcription only in the presence of tetracycline or doxycycline.
   8916..8997    +  CDS            large T antigen (fragment): large T antigen from SV40 (simian virus 40)
   9019..9140    +  polyA_signal   SV40 poly(A) signal: SV40 polyadenylation signal
   9170..9203    -  protein_bind   loxP: Cre-mediated recombination occurs in the 8-bp core sequence (GCATACAT). Cre recombinase
   9460..9478    -  promoter       T3 promoter: promoter for bacteriophage T3 RNA polymerase
   9521..9543    -  protein_bind   lac operator (fragment): The lac repressor binds to the lac operator to inhibit transcription in E. coli. This inhibition can be relieved by adding lactose or isopropyl-β-D-thiogalactopyranoside (IPTG). lac repressor encoded by lacI
   9547..9577    -  promoter       lac promoter: promoter for the E. coli lac operon
   9592..9613    -  protein_bind   CAP binding site: CAP binding activates transcription in the presence of cAMP. E. coli catabolite activator protein
   9626..9718    -  CDS            lacI (fragment): lac repressor; lacI; The lac repressor binds to the lac operator to inhibit transcription in E. coli. This inhibition can be relieved by adding lactose or isopropyl-β-D-thiogalactopyranoside (IPTG).
   9901..10489   -  rep_origin     ori: high-copy-number ColE1/pMB1/pBR322/pUC origin of replication
  10660..11520   -  CDS            AmpR: β-lactamase; bla; confers resistance to ampicillin, carbenicillin, and related antibiotics
  11521..11625   -  promoter       AmpR promoter: bla
  11678..12106   -  rep_origin     f1 ori (sequence partly withheld): f1 bacteriophage origin of replication; arrow indicates direction of (+) strand synthesis
  12111..12268   -  CDS            lacZα (fragment): LacZα fragment of β-galactosidase; lacZ fragment
  12271..12289   +  promoter       T7 promoter: promoter for bacteriophage T7 RNA polymerase
