[The description below was written by a language model from this plasmid's Addgene catalogue record and pLannotate feature annotations shown in this document.]
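Description:
PB-CMV-NLS-dCas9-NLS is a mammalian expression plasmid of about 12.3 kb, built on a "pB" backbone, for producing nuclease-dead Streptococcus pyogenes Cas9 flanked by nuclear localization signals. The name suggests a piggyBac transposon vector, but the annotated feature table does not identify any transposon terminal repeats, so this cannot be confirmed from the record. In bacteria the plasmid is maintained at high copy through a ColE1/pUC-type origin and selected with ampicillin via the β-lactamase gene. An f1 origin and lac/lacZα remnants from the cloning backbone are also present.

The main expression unit uses the CMV immediate-early enhancer and promoter, followed by a T7 promoter and a chimeric β-globin/immunoglobulin intron that typically improves transcript processing. These drive the Cas9 coding sequence. A 3xFLAG epitope lies downstream of the Cas9 match, apparently as a C-terminal tag for detection, and the unit ends in the bovine growth hormone polyadenylation signal. The NLS elements and the inactivating mutations named in the catalogue entry are not annotated separately.

A second cassette places an EF-1α promoter upstream of the hygromycin phosphotransferase gene, which allows selection of stably transfected mammalian cells. It is followed by a sequence matching most of rtTA-Advanced, the doxycycline-responsive Tet-On transactivator, and an SV40 polyadenylation signal. How the two coding regions are linked is not annotated. A single loxP site sits after this cassette.

According to the associated publication, the construct supplies dCas9 for CRISPR-based imaging, in which modified sgRNAs recruit fluorescent labels for long-term dual-colour tracking of genomic loci in living cells.
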