Addgene plasmid #99908: PB-CMV-NLS-dCas9-NLS
Purpose: For the expression of NLS-dCas9-NLS
Depositing lab: Yujie Sun. Depositing organization: Peking University. Publication: Long-term dual-color tracking of genomic loci by modified sgRNAs of the CRISPR/Cas9 system. Shao S, Zhang W, Hu H, Xue B, Qin J, Sun C, Sun Y, Wei W, Sun Y. Nucleic Acids Res. 2016 May 19;44(9):e86. doi: 10.1093/nar/gkw066. Epub 2016 Feb 4. PubMed 26850639.
Backbone
  Vector backbone: pB
  Vector type: Mammalian Expression, CRISPR
Growth in bacteria
  Bacterial resistance: Ampicillin, 100 μg/mL
  Growth temperature: 37°C
  Growth strain: DH5alpha
  Copy number: High Copy
Gene/Insert
  Gene/Insert name: NLS-dCas9-NLS
  Species: Synthetic
  Promoter: CMV
  Cloning method: Gibson Cloning
  Sequencing primers: 5′ T7; 3′ BGH
Terms and licenses: Academic/Nonprofit Terms; Industry Terms: Not Available to Industry
How to cite: PB-CMV-NLS-dCas9-NLS was a gift from Yujie Sun (Addgene plasmid # 99908 ; http://n2t.net/addgene:99908 ; RRID:Addgene_99908)
